>Addgene plasmid #49716 | pVRb22_up1147 | depositor full sequence | sequence record 74513 | pVRb22_up1147 sequence 4327 bps
CAGTACAAAATTTTTTAGATGCGTTGTTGTGAGGAATCGCGCTCCTGCGCGAATCATCCCGTGTCGTCCC
TTCACCTGCCGGATCCTGTCAATTTCCGCGATAGAGGAGGTAAAGATGAGCAAAGGAGAAGAACTTTTCA
CTGGAGTTGTCCCAATTCTTGTTGAATTAGATGGTGATGTTAATGGGCACAAATTTTCTGTCCGTGGAGA
GGGTGAAGGTGATGCTACAAACGGAAAACTCACCCTTAAATTTATTTGCACTACTGGAAAACTACCTGTT
CCGTGGCCAACACTTGTCACTACTCTGACCTATGGTGTTCAATGCTTTTCCCGTTATCCGGATCACATGA
AACGGCATGACTTTTTCAAGAGTGCCATGCCCGAAGGTTATGTACAGGAACGCACTATATCTTTCAAAGA
TGACGGGACCTACAAGACGCGTGCTGAAGTCAAGTTTGAAGGTGATACCCTTGTTAATCGTATCGAGTTA
AAGGGTATTGATTTTAAAGAAGATGGAAACATTCTTGGACACAAACTCGAGTACAACTTTAACTCACACA
ATGTATACATCACGGCAGACAAACAAAAGAATGGAATCAAAGCTAACTTCAAAATTCGCCACAACGTTGA
AGATGGTTCCGTTCAACTAGCAGACCATTATCAACAAAATACTCCAATTGGCGATGGCCCTGTCCTTTTA
CCAGACAACCATTACCTGTCGACACAATCTGTCCTTTCGAAAGATCCCAACGAAAAGCGTGACCACATGG
TCCTTCTTGAGTTTGTAACTGCTGCTGGGATTACACATGGCATGGATGAGCTCTACAAATAATAAATGTC
CAGACCTGCAGGCATGCAAGCCTCTAGAGGCATCAAATAAAACGAAAGGCTCAGTCGAAAGACTGGGCCT
TTCGTTTTATCTGTTGTTTGTCGGTGAACGCTCTCCTGAGTAGGACAAATCCGCCGCCCTAGACCTAGGG
TACGGGTTTTGCTGCCCGCAAACGGGCTGTTCTGGTGTTGCTAGTTTGTTATCAGAATCGCAGATCCGGC
TTCAGGTTTGCCGGCTGAAAGCGCTATTTCTTCCAGAATTGCCATGATTTTTTCCCCACGGGAGGCGTCA
CTGGCTCCCGTGTTGTCGGCAGCTTTGATTCGATAAGCAGCATCGCCTGTTTCAGGCTGTCTATGTGTGA
CTGTTGAGCTGTAACAAGTTGTCTCAGGTGTTCAATTTCATGTTCTAGTTGCTTTGTTTTACTGGTTTCA
CCTGTTCTATTAGGTGTTACATGCTGTTCATCTGTTACATTGTCGATCTGTTCATGGTGAACAGCTTTAA
ATGCACCAAAAACTCGTAAAAGCTCTGATGTATCTATCTTTTTTACACCGTTTTCATCTGTGCATATGGA
CAGTTTTCCCTTTGATATCTAACGGTGAACAGTTGTTCTACTTTTGTTTGTTAGTCTTGATGCTTCACTG
ATAGATACAAGAGCCATAAGAACCTCAGATCCTTCCGTATTTAGCCAGTATGTTCTCTAGTGTGGTTCGT
TGTTTTTGCGTGAGCCATGAGAACGAACCATTGAGATCATGCTTACTTTGCATGTCACTCAAAAATTTTG
CCTCAAAACTGGTGAGCTGAATTTTTGCAGTTAAAGCATCGTGTAGTGTTTTTCTTAGTCCGTTACGTAG
GTAGGAATCTGATGTAATGGTTGTTGGTATTTTGTCACCATTCATTTTTATCTGGTTGTTCTCAAGTTCG
GTTACGAGATCCATTTGTCTATCTAGTTCAACTTGGAAAATCAACGTATCAGTCGGGCGGCCTCGCTTAT
CAACCACCAATTTCATATTGCTGTAAGTGTTTAAATCTTTACTTATTGGTTTCAAAACCCATTGGTTAAG
CCTTTTAAACTCATGGTAGTTATTTTCAAGCATTAACATGAACTTAAATTCATCAAGGCTAATCTCTATA
TTTGCCTTGTGAGTTTTCTTTTGTGTTAGTTCTTTTAATAACCACTCATAAATCCTCATAGAGTATTTGT
TTTCAAAAGACTTAACATGTTCCAGATTATATTTTATGAATTTTTTTAACTGGAAAAGATAAGGCAATAT
CTCTTCACTAAAAACTAATTCTAATTTTTCGCTTGAGAACTTGGCATAGTTTGTCCACTGGAAAATCTCA
AAGCCTTTAACCAAAGGATTCCTGATTTCCACAGTTCTCGTCATCAGCTCTCTGGTTGCTTTAGCTAATA
CACCATAAGCATTTTCCCTACTGATGTTCATCATCTGAGCGTATTGGTTATAAGTGAACGATACCGTCCG
TTCTTTCCTTGTAGGGTTTTCAATCGTGGGGTTGAGTAGTGCCACACAGCATAAAATTAGCTTGGTTTCA
TGCTCCGTTAAGTCATAGCGACTAATCGCTAGTTCATTTGCTTTGAAAACAACTAATTCAGACATACATC
TCAATTGGTCTAGGTGATTTTAATCACTATACCAATTGAGATGGGCTAGTCAATGATAATTACTAGTCCT
TTTCCTTTGAGTTGTGGGTATCTGTAAATTCTGCTAGACCTTTGCTGGAAAACTTGTAAATTCTGCTAGA
CCCTCTGTAAATTCCGCTAGACCTTTGTGTGTTTTTTTTGTTTATATTCAAGTGGTTATAATTTATAGAA
TAAAGAAAGAATAAAAAAAGATAAAAAGAATAGATCCCAGCCCTGTGTATAACTCACTACTTTAGTCAGT
TCCGCAGTATTACAAAAGGATGTCGCAAACGCTGTTTGCTCCTCTACAAAACAGACCTTAAAACCCTAAA
GGCTTAAGTAGCACCCTCGCAAGCTCGGGCAAATCGCTGAATATTCCTTTTGTCTCCGACCATCAGGCAC
CTGAGTCGCTGTCTTTTTCGTGACATTCAGTTCGCTGCGCTCACGGCTCTGGCAGTGAATGGGGGTAAAT
GGCACTACAGGCGCCTTTTATGGATTCATGCAAGGAAACTACCCATAATACAAGAAAAGCCCGTCACGGG
CTTCTCAGGGCGTTTTATGGCGGGTCTGCTATGTGGTGCTATCTGACTTTTTGCTGTTCAGCAGTTCCTG
CCCTCTGATTTTCCAGTCTGACCACTTCGGATTATCCCGTGACAGGTCATTCAGACTGGCTAATGCACCC
AGTAAGGCAGCGGTATCATCAACAGGCTTACCCGTCTTACTGTCCCTAGTGCTTGGATTCTCACCAATAA
AAAACGCCCGGCGGCAACCGAGCGTTCTGAACAAATCCAGATGGAGTTCTGAGGTCATTACTGGATCTAT
CAACAGGAGTCCAAGCGAGCTCTCGAACCCCAGAGTCCCGCTCAGAAGAACTCGTCAAGAAGGCGATAGA
AGGCGATGCGCTGCGAATCGGGAGCGGCGATACCGTAAAGCACGAGGAAGCGGTCAGCCCATTCGCCGCC
AAGCTCTTCAGCAATATCACGGGTAGCCAACGCTATGTCCTGATAGCGGTCCGCCACACCCAGCCGGCCA
CAGTCGATGAATCCAGAAAAGCGGCCATTTTCCACCATGATATTCGGCAAGCAGGCATCGCCATGGGTCA
CGACGAGATCCTCGCCGTCGGGCATGCGCGCCTTGAGCCTGGCGAACAGTTCGGCTGGCGCGAGCCCCTG
ATGCTCTTCGTCCAGATCATCCTGATCGACAAGACCGGCTTCCATCCGAGTACGTGCTCGCTCGATGCGA
TGTTTCGCTTGGTGGTCGAATGGGCAGGTAGCCGGATCAAGCGTATGCAGCCGCCGCATTGCATCAGCCA
TGATGGATACTTTCTCGGCAGGAGCAAGGTGAGATGACAGGAGATCCTGCCCCGGCACTTCGCCCAATAG
CAGCCAGTCCCTTCCCGCTTCAGTGACAACGTCGAGCACAGCTGCGCAAGGAACGCCCGTCGTGGCCAGC
CACGATAGCCGCGCTGCCTCGTCCTGCAGTTCATTCAGGGCACCGGACAGGTCGGTCTTGACAAAAAGAA
CCGGGCGCCCCTGCGCTGACAGCCGGAACACGGCGGCATCAGAGCAGCCGATTGTCTGTTGTGCCCAGTC
ATAGCCGAATAGCCTCTCCACCCAAGCGGCCGGAGAACCTGCGTGCAATCCATCTTGTTCAATCATGCGA
AACGATCCTCATCCTGTCTCTTGATCAGATCTTGATCCCCTGCGCCATCAGATCCTTGGCGGCAAGAAAG
CCATCCAGTTTACTTTGCAGGGCTTCCCAACCTTACCAGAGGGCGCCCCAGCTGGCAATTCCGACGTCTA
AGAAACCATTATTATCATGACATTAACCTATAAAAATAGGCGTATCACGAGGCCCTT
Features (pLannotate 1.2.2; 8 found; start..end, strand, type, name):
    116..829     +  CDS            Superfolder GFP: Superfolder GFP is a basic (constitutively fluorescent) green fluorescent protein published in 2005, derived from Aequorea victoria. It is reported to be a very rapidly-maturing weak dimer.
    843..861     +  misc_feature   MCS (fragment): pUC18/19 multiple cloning site
    874..960     +  terminator     rrnB T1 terminator: Escherichia coli rrnB; transcription terminator T1 from the E. coli rrnB gene
   1495..2445    -  CDS            Rep101: RepA protein needed for replication with the pSC101 origin; rep101
   2493..2715    -  rep_origin     pSC101 ori: low-copy replication origin that requires the Rep101 protein
   3207..3301    -  terminator     lambda t0 terminator: transcription terminator from phage lambda
   3335..4126    -  CDS            neo: KKA2_KLEPN - Also known as kan, nptII. Experimental evidence at protein level: Swiss-Prot protein existence level 1. Resistance to kanamycin, neomycin, paromomycin, ribostamycin, butirosin and gentamicin B. From Klebsiella pneumoniae.
   4158..4277    -  CDS            tnpA (fragment): TN5P_ECOLX - Also known as tnp. Experimental evidence at protein level: Swiss-Prot protein existence level 1. Mediates transposition of transposon Tn5 by a 'cut and paste' mechanism. First, the monomeric transposase binds the 19 bp inverted DNA repeats flanking the transposon. Then, dimerization of the DNA- bound transposase creates a synaptic DNA complex. After nicking of the first DNA strand, excision of the transposon proceeds through a series of intermediates. The transposase then mediates the insertion of the transposon at a new site by strand transfer. The activity of the wild- type tran
