[The description below was written by a language model from this plasmid's Addgene catalogue record and pLannotate feature annotations shown in this document.]
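Description:
pVRb22_up1147 is a low-copy bacterial reporter plasmid built on the pVRb backbone for synthetic biology work in Escherichia coli. It replicates from the pSC101 origin, which depends on the plasmid-encoded Rep101 (RepA) initiator protein, and this accounts for its low copy number. Selection is by kanamycin, conferred by the neo/nptII aminoglycoside phosphotransferase gene, which is followed by a phage lambda t0 terminator. A short annotated fragment of the Tn5 transposase gene lies next to the resistance gene. It is most likely a non-functional remnant carried over with the Tn5-derived kanamycin cassette, not a working transposition element.

The payload is a single reporter cassette of about 4.3 kb total plasmid size. Superfolder GFP, a rapidly maturing, constitutively fluorescent Aequorea victoria derivative, is placed under the promoter listed in the catalogue as Pecf22_up1147. A small multiple-cloning-site fragment and the E. coli rrnB T1 terminator close the transcription unit. The promoter itself is not annotated in the feature table, but it would be expected in the short region upstream of the sfGFP coding sequence. The promoter name and the associated publication on orthogonal switches built from sigmas, anti-sigmas and promoters suggest that it is recognised by an extracytoplasmic function (ECF) sigma factor. Green fluorescence would then report the activity of the cognate sigma factor supplied from another construct. The plasmid encodes no sigma or anti-sigma factor itself. It therefore appears to serve as the readout component for measuring promoter activation, repression by anti-sigmas and crosstalk between sigma–promoter pairs.
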