Addgene plasmid #49716: pVRb22_up1147
Depositing lab: Christopher Voigt. Depositing organization: University of California, San Francisco (UCSF). Publication: Design of orthogonal genetic switches based on a crosstalk map of sigmas, anti-sigmas, and promoters. Rhodius VA, Segall-Shapiro TH, Sharon BD, Ghodasara A, Orlova E, Tabakh H, Burkhardt DH, Clancy K, Peterson TC, Gross CA, Voigt CA. Mol Syst Biol. 2013 Oct 29;9:702. doi: 10.1038/msb.2013.58. PubMed 24169405.
Backbone
  Vector backbone: pVRb
  Vector type: Bacterial Expression, Synthetic Biology
Growth in bacteria
  Bacterial resistance: Kanamycin, 50 μg/mL
  Growth temperature: 37°C
  Growth strain: DH10B
  Copy number: Low Copy
Gene/Insert
  Gene/Insert name: sfgfp
  Species: Aequorea victoria
  Promoter: Pecf22_up1147
  Cloning method: Ligation Independent Cloning
  Sequencing primers: 5′ tggcaattccgacgtctaag; 3′ cgttcaccgacaaacaacag
Terms and licenses: Academic/Nonprofit Terms; Industry Terms: Not Available to Industry
How to cite: pVRb22_up1147 was a gift from Christopher Voigt (Addgene plasmid # 49716 ; http://n2t.net/addgene:49716 ; RRID:Addgene_49716)
