>Addgene plasmid #49716 | pVRb22_up1147 | depositor partial sequence | sequence record 74110 | pECF promoter
CAGTACAAAATTTTTTAGATGCGTTGTTGTGAGGAATCGCGCTCCTGCGCGAATCATCCCGTGTCGTCCC
TTCACCTGCC
