>Addgene plasmid #49716 | pVRb22_up1147 | depositor partial sequence | sequence record 74111 | pVRb backbone
GGATCCTGTCAATTTCCGCGATAGAGGAGGTAAAGATGAGCAAAGGAGAAGAACTTTTCACTGGAGTTGT
CCCAATTCTTGTTGAATTAGATGGTGATGTTAATGGGCACAAATTTTCTGTCCGTGGAGAGGGTGAAGGT
GATGCTACAAACGGAAAACTCACCCTTAAATTTATTTGCACTACTGGAAAACTACCTGTTCCGTGGCCAA
CACTTGTCACTACTCTGACCTATGGTGTTCAATGCTTTTCCCGTTATCCGGATCACATGAAACGGCATGA
CTTTTTCAAGAGTGCCATGCCCGAAGGTTATGTACAGGAACGCACTATATCTTTCAAAGATGACGGGACC
TACAAGACGCGTGCTGAAGTCAAGTTTGAAGGTGATACCCTTGTTAATCGTATCGAGTTAAAGGGTATTG
ATTTTAAAGAAGATGGAAACATTCTTGGACACAAACTCGAGTACAACTTTAACTCACACAATGTATACAT
CACGGCAGACAAACAAAAGAATGGAATCAAAGCTAACTTCAAAATTCGCCACAACGTTGAAGATGGTTCC
GTTCAACTAGCAGACCATTATCAACAAAATACTCCAATTGGCGATGGCCCTGTCCTTTTACCAGACAACC
ATTACCTGTCGACACAATCTGTCCTTTCGAAAGATCCCAACGAAAAGCGTGACCACATGGTCCTTCTTGA
GTTTGTAACTGCTGCTGGGATTACACATGGCATGGATGAGCTCTACAAATAATAAATGTCCAGACCTGCA
GGCATGCAAGCCTCTAGAGGCATCAAATAAAACGAAAGGCTCAGTCGAAAGACTGGGCCTTTCGTTTTAT
CTGTTGTTTGTCGGTGAACGCTCTCCTGAGTAGGACAAATCCGCCGCCCTAGACCTAGGGTACGGGTTTT
GCTGCCCGCAAACGGGCTGTTCTGGTGTTGCTAGTTTGTTATCAGAATCGCAGATCCGGCTTCAGGTTTG
CCGGCTGAAAGCGCTATTTCTTCCAGAATTGCCATGATTTTTTCCCCACGGGAGGCGTCACTGGCTCCCG
TGTTGTCGGCAGCTTTGATTCGATAAGCAGCATCGCCTGTTTCAGGCTGTCTATGTGTGACTGTTGAGCT
GTAACAAGTTGTCTCAGGTGTTCAATTTCATGTTCTAGTTGCTTTGTTTTACTGGTTTCACCTGTTCTAT
TAGGTGTTACATGCTGTTCATCTGTTACATTGTCGATCTGTTCATGGTGAACAGCTTTAAATGCACCAAA
AACTCGTAAAAGCTCTGATGTATCTATCTTTTTTACACCGTTTTCATCTGTGCATATGGACAGTTTTCCC
TTTGATATCTAACGGTGAACAGTTGTTCTACTTTTGTTTGTTAGTCTTGATGCTTCACTGATAGATACAA
GAGCCATAAGAACCTCAGATCCTTCCGTATTTAGCCAGTATGTTCTCTAGTGTGGTTCGTTGTTTTTGCG
TGAGCCATGAGAACGAACCATTGAGATCATGCTTACTTTGCATGTCACTCAAAAATTTTGCCTCAAAACT
GGTGAGCTGAATTTTTGCAGTTAAAGCATCGTGTAGTGTTTTTCTTAGTCCGTTACGTAGGTAGGAATCT
GATGTAATGGTTGTTGGTATTTTGTCACCATTCATTTTTATCTGGTTGTTCTCAAGTTCGGTTACGAGAT
CCATTTGTCTATCTAGTTCAACTTGGAAAATCAACGTATCAGTCGGGCGGCCTCGCTTATCAACCACCAA
TTTCATATTGCTGTAAGTGTTTAAATCTTTACTTATTGGTTTCAAAACCCATTGGTTAAGCCTTTTAAAC
TCATGGTAGTTATTTTCAAGCATTAACATGAACTTAAATTCATCAAGGCTAATCTCTATATTTGCCTTGT
GAGTTTTCTTTTGTGTTAGTTCTTTTAATAACCACTCATAAATCCTCATAGAGTATTTGTTTTCAAAAGA
CTTAACATGTTCCAGATTATATTTTATGAATTTTTTTAACTGGAAAAGATAAGGCAATATCTCTTCACTA
AAAACTAATTCTAATTTTTCGCTTGAGAACTTGGCATAGTTTGTCCACTGGAAAATCTCAAAGCCTTTAA
CCAAAGGATTCCTGATTTCCACAGTTCTCGTCATCAGCTCTCTGGTTGCTTTAGCTAATACACCATAAGC
ATTTTCCCTACTGATGTTCATCATCTGAGCGTATTGGTTATAAGTGAACGATACCGTCCGTTCTTTCCTT
GTAGGGTTTTCAATCGTGGGGTTGAGTAGTGCCACACAGCATAAAATTAGCTTGGTTTCATGCTCCGTTA
AGTCATAGCGACTAATCGCTAGTTCATTTGCTTTGAAAACAACTAATTCAGACATACATCTCAATTGGTC
TAGGTGATTTTAATCACTATACCAATTGAGATGGGCTAGTCAATGATAATTACTAGTCCTTTTCCTTTGA
GTTGTGGGTATCTGTAAATTCTGCTAGACCTTTGCTGGAAAACTTGTAAATTCTGCTAGACCCTCTGTAA
ATTCCGCTAGACCTTTGTGTGTTTTTTTTGTTTATATTCAAGTGGTTATAATTTATAGAATAAAGAAAGA
ATAAAAAAAGATAAAAAGAATAGATCCCAGCCCTGTGTATAACTCACTACTTTAGTCAGTTCCGCAGTAT
TACAAAAGGATGTCGCAAACGCTGTTTGCTCCTCTACAAAACAGACCTTAAAACCCTAAAGGCTTAAGTA
GCACCCTCGCAAGCTCGGGCAAATCGCTGAATATTCCTTTTGTCTCCGACCATCAGGCACCTGAGTCGCT
GTCTTTTTCGTGACATTCAGTTCGCTGCGCTCACGGCTCTGGCAGTGAATGGGGGTAAATGGCACTACAG
GCGCCTTTTATGGATTCATGCAAGGAAACTACCCATAATACAAGAAAAGCCCGTCACGGGCTTCTCAGGG
CGTTTTATGGCGGGTCTGCTATGTGGTGCTATCTGACTTTTTGCTGTTCAGCAGTTCCTGCCCTCTGATT
TTCCAGTCTGACCACTTCGGATTATCCCGTGACAGGTCATTCAGACTGGCTAATGCACCCAGTAAGGCAG
CGGTATCATCAACAGGCTTACCCGTCTTACTGTCCCTAGTGCTTGGATTCTCACCAATAAAAAACGCCCG
GCGGCAACCGAGCGTTCTGAACAAATCCAGATGGAGTTCTGAGGTCATTACTGGATCTATCAACAGGAGT
CCAAGCGAGCTCTCGAACCCCAGAGTCCCGCTCAGAAGAACTCGTCAAGAAGGCGATAGAAGGCGATGCG
CTGCGAATCGGGAGCGGCGATACCGTAAAGCACGAGGAAGCGGTCAGCCCATTCGCCGCCAAGCTCTTCA
GCAATATCACGGGTAGCCAACGCTATGTCCTGATAGCGGTCCGCCACACCCAGCCGGCCACAGTCGATGA
ATCCAGAAAAGCGGCCATTTTCCACCATGATATTCGGCAAGCAGGCATCGCCATGGGTCACGACGAGATC
CTCGCCGTCGGGCATGCGCGCCTTGAGCCTGGCGAACAGTTCGGCTGGCGCGAGCCCCTGATGCTCTTCG
TCCAGATCATCCTGATCGACAAGACCGGCTTCCATCCGAGTACGTGCTCGCTCGATGCGATGTTTCGCTT
GGTGGTCGAATGGGCAGGTAGCCGGATCAAGCGTATGCAGCCGCCGCATTGCATCAGCCATGATGGATAC
TTTCTCGGCAGGAGCAAGGTGAGATGACAGGAGATCCTGCCCCGGCACTTCGCCCAATAGCAGCCAGTCC
CTTCCCGCTTCAGTGACAACGTCGAGCACAGCTGCGCAAGGAACGCCCGTCGTGGCCAGCCACGATAGCC
GCGCTGCCTCGTCCTGCAGTTCATTCAGGGCACCGGACAGGTCGGTCTTGACAAAAAGAACCGGGCGCCC
CTGCGCTGACAGCCGGAACACGGCGGCATCAGAGCAGCCGATTGTCTGTTGTGCCCAGTCATAGCCGAAT
AGCCTCTCCACCCAAGCGGCCGGAGAACCTGCGTGCAATCCATCTTGTTCAATCATGCGAAACGATCCTC
ATCCTGTCTCTTGATCAGATCTTGATCCCCTGCGCCATCAGATCCTTGGCGGCAAGAAAGCCATCCAGTT
TACTTTGCAGGGCTTCCCAACCTTACCAGAGGGCGCCCCAGCTGGCAATTCCGACGTCTAAGAAACCATT
ATTATCATGACATTAACCTATAAAAATAGGCGTATCACGAGGCCCTT
