>Addgene plasmid #49716 | pVRb22_up1147 | addgene partial sequence | sequence record 77105 | psc101-For 5'-GATCAGATCATGATCCCCTGCGCCATCAGATCC-3'
GGCGGCAAGAAAGCCATCCAGTTTACTTTGCAGGGCTTCCCAACCTTACCAGAGGGCGCCCCAGCTGGCA
ATTCCGACGTCTAAGAAACCATTATTATCATGACATTAACCTATAAAAATAGGCGTATCACGAGGCCCTT
CAGTACAAAATTTTTTAGATGCGTTGTTGTGAGGAATCGCGCTCCTGCGCGAATCATCCCGTGTCGTCCC
TTCACCTGCCGGATCCTGTCAATTTCCGCGATAGAGGAGGTAAAGATGAGCAAAGGAGAAGAACTTTTCA
CTGGAGTTGTCCCAATTCTTGTTGAATTAGATGGTGATGTTAATGGGCACAAATTTTCTGTCCGTGGAGA
GGGTGAAGGTGATGCTACAAACGGAAAACTCACCCTTAAATTTATTTGCACTACTGGAAAACTACCTGTT
CCGTGGCCAACACTTGTCACTACTCTGACCTATGGTGTTCAATGCTTTTCCCGTTATCCGGATCACATGA
AACGGCATGACTTTTTCAAGAGTGCCATGCCCGAAGGTTATGTACAGGAACGCACTATATCTTTCAAAGA
TGACGGGACCTACAAGACGCGTGCTGAAGTCAAGTTTGAAGGTGATACCCTTGTTAATCGTATCGAGTTA
AAGGGTATTGATTTTAAAGAAGATGGAAACATTCTTGGACACAAACTCGAGTACAACTTTAACTCACACA
ATGTATACATCACGGCAGACAAACAAAAGAATGGAATCAAAGCTAACTTCAAAATTCGCCACAACGTTGA
AGATGGTTCCGTTCAACTAGCAGACCATTATCAACAAAATACTCCAATTGGCGATGGCCCTGTCCTTTTA
CCAGACAACCATTACCTGTCGACACAATCTGTCCTTTCGAAAGATCCCAACGAAAAGCGTGACCACATGG
TCCTTCTTGAGTTTGTAACTGCTGCTGGGATTACACATGGCATGGATGAGCTCTACAAATAATAAATGTC
CAGACCTGCAGGCATGCAAGC
